Addgene plasmid #173385: RVD-TA6
Purpose: One-step assembly of custom RVD arrays to construct DdCBE, TALE, etc.
Depositing lab: Bin Shen. Depositing organization: Nanjing Medical University. Publication: Precision modeling of mitochondrial diseases in zebrafish via DdCBE-mediated mtDNA base editing. Guo J, Zhang X, Chen X, Sun H, Dai Y, Wang J, Qian X, Tan L, Lou X, Shen B. Cell Discov. 2021 Sep 3;7(1):78. doi: 10.1038/s41421-021-00307-9. PubMed 34480028.
Backbone
  Vector backbone: TetR T vector
  Vector type: Unspecified
Growth in bacteria
  Bacterial resistance: Tetracycline, 10 μg/mL
  Growth temperature: 37°C
  Growth strain: DH5alpha
  Copy number: High Copy
Gene/Insert
  Gene/Insert name: NG-NI dimer RVD at Position6
  Species: Synthetic
  Mutation: no
  Cloning method: Restriction Enzyme; 5′ cloning site Unknown (unknown if destroyed)
Terms and licenses: Academic/Nonprofit Terms; Industry Terms: Not Available to Industry
Depositor comments: RVD is inserted into TA site of TetR T vector
How to cite: RVD-TA6 was a gift from Bin Shen (Addgene plasmid # 173385 ; http://n2t.net/addgene:173385 ; RRID:Addgene_173385)
