[The description below was written by a language model from this plasmid's Addgene catalogue record and pLannotate feature annotations shown in this document.]
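Description:
RVD-TA6 is a small (about 2.6 kb) bacterial module plasmid from a library designed for one-step assembly of custom TALE repeat arrays, as used to build DdCBE mitochondrial base editors, TALEs and related DNA-targeting proteins. It is based on a "TetR T vector", a TA-cloning backbone, and the depositor notes that the repeat module was inserted at the vector's TA site. The vector type is otherwise unspecified. It is not an expression construct, but a donor of a prefabricated part to be combined with other modules in a downstream assembly.

The insert is a synthetic dimer of two TALE repeats carrying the repeat-variable diresidues NG and NI, designated for position 6 of the array. By the standard TALE code, NG recognises thymine and NI recognises adenine, consistent with the "TA" in the name, so this unit contributes a two-base TA recognition block at a fixed slot in the final array. The automated annotation does not label the repeat dimer itself, and the record does not give the flanking cloning sites or the enzymes used for assembly.

Propagation in E. coli relies on a high-copy ColE1/pUC-type origin. Selection is by tetracycline, conferred by the TcR efflux protein gene driven by its native tet promoter. The other annotated features are a T7 promoter and short fragments of a kanamycin resistance gene and an RSF origin. These fragments are far too small to be functional and are probably leftovers from backbone construction. Tetracycline selection on module plasmids presumably helps distinguish them from a destination vector bearing a different marker, although the record does not say this.
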