Features (pLannotate 1.2.2; 6 found; start..end, strand, type, name):
    450..489     -  rep_origin     RSF ori (fragment): Plasmids containing the RSF 1030 origin of replication can be propagated in E. coli cells that contain additional plasmids with compatible origins.
    505..533     +  promoter       tet promoter: E. coli promoter for tetracycline efflux protein gene
    581..1771    +  CDS            TcR: tetracycline efflux protein; tet; confers resistance to tetracycline
   1869..1943    +  CDS            KanR (fragment): aminoglycoside phosphotransferase; aphA-3; confers resistance to kanamycin
   1946..1964    -  promoter       T7 promoter: promoter for bacteriophage T7 RNA polymerase
   2393..378     +  rep_origin     ori (across the origin): high-copy-number ColE1/pMB1/pBR322/pUC origin of replication
>Addgene plasmid #173385 | RVD-TA6 | addgene full sequence | sequence record 361567 | Addgene NGS Result
GCTCTGCTAATCCTGTTACCAGTGGCTGCTGCCAGTGGCGATAAGTCGTGTCTTACCGGGTTGGACTCAA
GACGATAGTTACCGGATAAGGCGCAGCGGTCGGGCTGAACGGGGGGTTCGTGCACACAGCCCAGCTTGGA
GCGAACGACCTACACCGAACTGAGATACCTACAGCGTGAGCTATGAGAAAGCGCCACGCTTCCCGAAGGG
AGAAAGGCGGACAGGTATCCGGTAAGCGGCAGGGTCGGAACAGGAGAGCGCACGAGGGAGCTTCCAGGGG
GAAACGCCTGGTATCTTTATAGTCCTGTCGGGTTTCGCCACCTCTGACTTGAGCGTCGATTTTTGTGATG
CTCGTCAGGGGGGCGGAGCCTATGGAAAAACGCCAGCAACGCGGCCTTTTTACGGTTCCTGGCCTTTTGC
TGGCCTTTTGCTCACATGTTCTTTCCTGCGTTATCCACAGAATCAGGGGATAACGCAGGAAAGAACATGA
ATTAATTCTCATGTTTGACAGCTTATCATCGATTAGCTTTAATGCGGTAGTTTATCACAGTTAAATTGCT
AACGCAGTCAGGCACCGTGTATGAAATCTAACAATGCGCTCATCGTCATCCTCGGCACCGTCACCCTGGA
TGCTGTAGGCATAGGCTTGGTTATGCCGGTACTGCCGGGCCTCTTGCGGGATATCGTCCATTCCGACAGC
ATCGCCAGTCACTATGGCGTGCTGCTAGCGCTATATGCGTTGATGCAATTTCTATGCGCACCCGTTCTCG
GAGCACTGTCCGACCGCTTTGGCCGCCGCCCAGTCCTGCTCGCTTCGCTACTTGGAGCCACTATCGACTA
CGCGATCATGGCGACCACACCCGTCCTGTGGATTCTCTACGCCGGACGCATCGTGGCCGGCATCACCGGC
GCCACAGGTGCGGTTGCTGGCGCCTATATCGCCGACATCACCGATGGGGAAGATCGGGCTCGCCACTTCG
GGCTCATGAGCGCTTGTTTCGGCGTGGGTATGGTGGCAGGCCCCGTGGCCGGGGGACTGTTGGGCGCCAT
CTCCTTACATGCACCATTCCTTGCGGCGGCGGTGCTCAACGGCCTCAACCTACTACTGGGCTGCTTCCTA
ATGCAGGAGTCGCATAAGGGAGAGCGCCGACCCATGCCCTTGAGAGCCTTCAACCCAGTCAGCTCCTTCC
GGTGGGCGCGGGGCATGACTATCGTCGCCGCACTTATGACTGTCTTCTTTATCATGCAACTCGTAGGACA
GGTGCCGGCAGCGCTCTGGGTCATTTTCGGCGAGGACCGCTTTCGCTGGAGCGCGACGATGATCGGCCTG
TCGCTTGCGGTATTCGGAATCTTGCACGCCCTCGCTCAAGCCTTCGTCACTGGTCCCGCCACCAAACGTT
TCGGCGAGAAGCAGGCCATTATCGCCGGCATGGCGGCCGACGCGCTGGGCTACGTCTTGCTGGCGTTCGC
GACGCGAGGCTGGATGGCCTTCCCCATTATGATTCTTCTCGCTTCCGGCGGCATCGGGATGCCCGCGTTG
CAGGCCATGCTGTCCAGGCAGGTAGATGACGACCATCAGGGACAGCTTCAAGGATCGCTCGCGGCTCTTA
CCAGCCTAACTTCGATCATTGGACCGCTGATCGTCACGGCGATTTATGCCGCCTCGGCGAGCACATGGAA
CGGGTTGGCATGGATTGTAGGCGCCGCCCTATACCTTGTCTGCCTCCCCGCGTTGCGTCGCGGTGCATGG
AGCCGGGCCACCTCGACCTGAATGGAAGCCGGCGGCACCTCGCTAACGGATTCACCACTCCAAGAATTGG
AGCCAATCAATTCTTGCGGAGAACTGTGAATGCGCAAACCAACCCTTGATCGGGGAAGAACAGTATGTCG
AGCTATTTTTTGACTTACTGGGGATCAAGCCTGATTGGGAGAAAATAAAATATCCCCTATAGTGAGTCGT
ATTACATGGTCATAGCTGTTTCCTGGCAGCTCTGGCCCGTGTCTCAAAATCTCTGATGTTACATTGCACA
AGATAAAAATATATCATCATGCCTCCTCTAGACCAAAGCTGGTCTCGGATTGCTAGTAATGGGGGTGGCA
AACAGGCTCTTGAGACTGTTCAGCGCCTTCTACCAGTTCTCTGTCAAGCCCACGGCCTGACGCCCGAGCA
AGTTGTAGCGATTGCTAGTAATATTGGTGGCAAACAGGCTCTTGAGACGGTTCAGCGCCTCCTTCCAGTT
CTCTGTCAAGCCCACGGACTCACCCCAGATCAAGTTGTAGCGATAGCCTGAGACCATATCTGGTCGAGCC
ACCCATGACCAAAATCCCTTAACGTGAGTTACGCGTCGTTCCACTGAGCGTCAGACCCCGTAGAAAAGAT
CAAAGGATCTTCTTGAGATCCTTTTTTTCTGCGCGTAATCTGCTGCTTGCAAACAAAAAAACCACCGCTA
CCAGCGGTGGTTTGTTTGCCGGATCAAGAGCTACCAACTCTTTTTCCGAAGGTAACTGGCTTCAGCAGAG
CGCAGATACCAAATACTGTTCTTCTAGTGTAGCCGTAGTTAGGCCACCACTTCAAGAACTCTGTAGCACC
GCCTACATACCTC
