>Addgene plasmid #173385 | RVD-TA6 | depositor partial sequence | sequence record 336340 | RVD flanked by two Bsa I sites
GGTCTCGGATTGCTAGTAATGGGGGTGGCAAACAGGCTCTTGAGACTGTTCAGCGCCTTCTACCAGTTCT
CTGTCAAGCCCACGGCCTGACGCCCGAGCAAGTTGTAGCGATTGCTAGTAATATTGGTGGCAAACAGGCT
CTTGAGACGGTTCAGCGCCTCCTTCCAGTTCTCTGTCAAGCCCACGGACTCACCCCAGATCAAGTTGTAG
CGATAGCCTGAGACC
